Addgene plasmid #215619: pPB-TetON-mEGFP-MYOD1_AroLITE-C
Purpose: For integration of MYOD1 AroLITE C T2A mEGFP
Depositing lab: Denes Hnisz. Depositing organization: Max Planck Institute for Molecular Genetics. Publication: An activity-specificity trade-off encoded in human transcription factors. Naderi J, Magalhaes AP, Kibar G, Stik G, Zhang Y, Mackowiak SD, Wieler HM, Rossi F, Buschow R, Christou-Kent M, Alcoverro-Bertran M, Graf T, Vingron M, Hnisz D. Nat Cell Biol. 2024 Aug;26(8):1309-1321. doi: 10.1038/s41556-024-01411-0. Epub 2024 Jul 5. PubMed 38969762.
Backbone
  Vector backbone: PB-TetON
  Vector type: Mammalian Expression
Growth in bacteria
  Bacterial resistance: Ampicillin, 100 μg/mL
  Growth temperature: 37°C
  Growth strain: DH5alpha
  Copy number: High Copy
Gene/Insert
  Gene/Insert name: MYOD1 AroLITE C
  Species: H. sapiens (human)
  Entrez Gene: MYOD1 (a.k.a. CMYP17, MYF3, MYOD, MYODRIF, PUM, bHLHc1)
  Tag / fusion protein: T2A mEGFP (C terminal on insert)
  Cloning method: Gibson Cloning
Terms and licenses: Academic/Nonprofit Terms; Industry Terms: Not Available to Industry
How to cite: pPB-TetON-mEGFP-MYOD1_AroLITE-C was a gift from Denes Hnisz (Addgene plasmid # 215619 ; http://n2t.net/addgene:215619 ; RRID:Addgene_215619)
