[The description below was written by a language model from this plasmid's Addgene catalogue record and pLannotate feature annotations shown in this document.]
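Description:
pPB-TetON-mEGFP-MYOD1_AroLITE-C is a 9,380 nt mammalian expression plasmid built on the PB-TetON backbone, intended for stable genomic integration and doxycycline-inducible expression of a variant of human MYOD1. It is maintained in E. coli through a high-copy ColE1/pUC-type origin with ampicillin selection (AmpR), and it also carries an f1 origin and remnants of a lac promoter/lacZα cloning region. The "PB" name and the stated integration purpose suggest piggyBac transposition. However, the automated feature table does not annotate transposon terminal repeats, so their positions cannot be confirmed from the record. The short lambda phage "B" fragments flanking the mammalian cassettes appear to be incidental similarity matches rather than functional parts.

The inducible unit consists of a TRE3G Tet-responsive promoter driving a 3xFLAG tag followed directly by the MYOD1 coding sequence. An EGFP reading frame lies downstream, and an HSV TK polyadenylation signal ends the unit. According to the catalogue entry, a T2A peptide links MYOD1 to monomeric EGFP, so the two are translated from one transcript but released as separate proteins, and green fluorescence reports on induced cells. The T2A itself is not annotated, though a short gap between the two coding sequences is consistent with it.

A second, constitutive cassette uses the EF-1α core promoter with an HTLV-1 LTR fragment to express an rtTA-type reverse Tet transactivator, followed by a puromycin resistance gene and an SV40 poly(A) signal. This makes the system all-in-one and allows selection of integrants. The record does not define the "AroLITE C" mutations. The associated publication concerns an activity–specificity trade-off in human transcription factors, and the construct fits studies comparing such MYOD1 variants.
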