Features (pLannotate 1.2.2; 25 found; start..end, strand, type, name):
     21..140     +  CDS            B (fragment): PORTL_LAMBD - Experimental evidence at protein level: Swiss-Prot protein existence level 1. Forms the portal vertex of the capsid (PubMed:6228056, PubMed:6232391). This portal plays critical roles in head assembly, genome packaging, neck/tail attachment, and genome ejection (Probable). The portal protein multimerizes as a single ring-shaped homododecamer arranged around a central channel (PubMed:6232391). Binds to the terminase subunits to form the packaging machine (PubMed:7799432). From Escherichia phage lambda (Bacteriophage lambda).
    658..1036    +  promoter       TRE3G promoter: 3rd-generation Tet-responsive promoter that can be activated by binding of Tet-On® 3G
   1058..1123    +  CDS            3xFLAG: three tandem FLAG® epitope tags, followed by an enterokinase cleavage site
   1124..2083    +  CDS            MYOD1: MYOD1_HUMAN - Also known as BHLHC1, MYF3, MYOD. Experimental evidence at protein level: Swiss-Prot protein existence level 1. Acts as a transcriptional activator that promotes transcription of muscle-specific target genes and plays a role in muscle differentiation. Together with MYF5 and MYOG, co-occupies muscle-specific gene promoter core region during myogenesis. Induces fibroblasts to differentiate into myoblasts. Interacts with and is inhibited by the twist protein. This interaction probably involves the basic domains of both proteins (By similarity). From Homo sapiens (Human).
   2144..2857    +  CDS            EGFP: EGFP is a basic (constitutively fluorescent) green fluorescent protein published in 1996, derived from Aequorea victoria. It is reported to be a rapidly-maturing weak dimer with moderate acid sensitivity.
   2988..3036    +  polyA_signal   HSV TK poly(A) signal: herpes simplex virus thymidine kinase polyadenylation signal (Cole and Stacy, 1985)
   3127..3143    -  polyA_signal   bGH poly(A) signal (fragment): bovine growth hormone polyadenylation signal
   3267..3478    +  promoter       EF-1α core promoter: core promoter for human elongation factor EF-1α
   3491..3759    +  LTR            5' LTR (truncated): truncated 5' long terminal repeat (LTR) from human T-cell leukemia virus (HTLV) type 1
   3793..4490    +  CDS            rtTA3 (fragment): reverse tetracycline transactivator 3 activates expression from Tet-responsive promoters in the presence of doxycycline
   4420..4530    +  CDS            VP48: 3 tandem repeats of the minimal activation domain of herpes simplex virus VP16 (Cheng et al., 2013)
   4591..5190    +  CDS            PuroR: puromycin N-acetyltransferase; pac from Streptomyces alboniger; confers resistance to puromycin
   5191..5218    +  misc_feature   WPRE (fragment): woodchuck hepatitis virus posttranscriptional regulatory element
   5223..5344    +  polyA_signal   SV40 poly(A) signal: SV40 polyadenylation signal
   5362..5454    +  ncRNA          G-CSF SLDE: Accession: RF00183 - G-CSF factor stem-loop destabilising element (SLDE)
   6151..6618    +  CDS            B (fragment): PORTL_LAMBD - Experimental evidence at protein level: Swiss-Prot protein existence level 1. Forms the portal vertex of the capsid (PubMed:6228056, PubMed:6232391). This portal plays critical roles in head assembly, genome packaging, neck/tail attachment, and genome ejection (Probable). The portal protein multimerizes as a single ring-shaped homododecamer arranged around a central channel (PubMed:6232391). Binds to the terminase subunits to form the packaging machine (PubMed:7799432). From Escherichia phage lambda (Bacteriophage lambda).
   6656..6672    -  protein_bind   lac operator: The lac repressor binds to the lac operator to inhibit transcription in E. coli. This inhibition can be relieved by adding lactose or isopropyl-β-D-thiogalactopyranoside (IPTG). lac repressor encoded by lacI
   6680..6710    -  promoter       lac promoter: promoter for the E. coli lac operon
   6725..6746    -  protein_bind   CAP binding site: CAP binding activates transcription in the presence of cAMP. E. coli catabolite activator protein
   6759..6851    -  CDS            lacI (fragment): lac repressor; lacI; The lac repressor binds to the lac operator to inhibit transcription in E. coli. This inhibition can be relieved by adding lactose or isopropyl-β-D-thiogalactopyranoside (IPTG).
   7034..7622    -  rep_origin     ori: high-copy-number ColE1/pMB1/pBR322/pUC origin of replication
   7793..8653    -  CDS            AmpR: β-lactamase; bla; confers resistance to ampicillin, carbenicillin, and related antibiotics
   8654..8758    -  promoter       AmpR promoter: bla
   8811..9239    -  rep_origin     f1 ori (sequence partly withheld): f1 bacteriophage origin of replication; arrow indicates direction of (+) strand synthesis
   9244..19      -  CDS            lacZα (fragment) (across the origin): LacZα fragment of β-galactosidase; lacZ fragment
>Addgene plasmid #215619 | pPB-TetON-mEGFP-MYOD1_AroLITE-C | addgene full sequence | sequence record 426937 | Addgene NGS Result
GTAAAACGACGGCCAGTGAGCGCGCCTCGTTCATTCACGTTTTTGAACCCGTGGAGGACGGGCAGACTCG
CGGTGCAAATGTGTTTTACAGCGTGATGGAGCAGATGAAGATGCTCGACACGCTGCAGAACACGCAGCTA
GATTAACCCTAGAAAGATAATCATATTGTGACGTACGTTAAAGATAATCATGTGTAAAATTGACGCATGT
GTTTTATCGGTCTGTATATCGAGGTTTATTTATTAATTTGAATAGATATTAAGTTTTATTATATTTACAC
TTACATACTAATAATAAATTCAACAAACAATTTATTTATGTTTATTTATTTATTAAAAAAAACAAAAACT
CAAAATTTCTTCTATAAAGTAACAAAACTTTTATGAGGGACAGCCCCCCCCCAAAGCCCCCAGGGATGTA
ATTACGTCCCTCCCCCGCTAGGGGGCAGCAGCGAGCCGCCCGGGGCTCCGCTCCGGTCCGGCGCTCCCCC
CGCATCCCCGAGCCGGCAGCGTGCGGGGACAGCCCGGGCACGGGGAAGGTGGCACGGGATCGCTTTCCTC
TGAACGCTTCTCGCTGCTCTTTGAGCCTGCAGACACCTGGGGGGATACGGGGAAAAGGCCTCCACGGCCA
CTAGTCTTTCGTCTTCAAGAATTCCTCGAGTTTACTCCCTATCAGTGATAGAGAACGTATGAAGAGTTTA
CTCCCTATCAGTGATAGAGAACGTATGCAGACTTTACTCCCTATCAGTGATAGAGAACGTATAAGGAGTT
TACTCCCTATCAGTGATAGAGAACGTATGACCAGTTTACTCCCTATCAGTGATAGAGAACGTATCTACAG
TTTACTCCCTATCAGTGATAGAGAACGTATATCCAGTTTACTCCCTATCAGTGATAGAGAACGTATAAGC
TTTAGGCGTGTACGGTGGGCGCCTATAAAAGCAGAGCTCGTTTAGTGAACCGTCAGATCGCCTGGAGCAA
TTCCACAACACTTTTGTCTTATACCAACTTTCCGTACCACTTCCTACCCTCGTAAAGGTCTAGAGCTAGC
CACCATGGACTACAAAGACCATGACGGTGATTATAAAGATCATGACATCGATTACAAGGATGACGATGAC
AAGATGGAGCTTCTCTCACCGCCCCTGAGGGATGTGGATTTGACCGCTCCTGATGGATCCTTGTGTAGCT
TCGCTACGACAGATGACTTTTACGATGATCCTTGCTTTGATAGTCCTGATCTTCGGTTCTTTGAGGATTT
GGATCCTAGACTCATGCATGTTGGAGCCCTTCTTAAGCCTGAGGAACATTCCCATTTTCCGGCTGCCGTC
CATCCCGCGCCCGGAGCTAGGGAAGATGAACACGTTAGAGCCCCTTCTGGACATCATCAAGCCGGGAGAT
GTTTGTTGTGGGCGTGTAAAGCCTGTAAAAGGAAAACTACAAATGCTGATAGGCGCAAAGCGGCTACAAT
GAGGGAACGACGGCGACTTAGTAAGGTTAACGAAGCTTTCGAAACCCTGAAACGATGTACTTCCAGTAAC
CCCAATCAACGACTGCCTAAAGTTGAAATTCTCAGAAATGCTATTCGGTACATTGAAGGACTTCAAGCCT
TGTTGCGAGATCAAGATGCTGCACCCCCTGGAGCTGCGGCAGCAGCCGCTGCCCCAGGGCCATTGCCGCC
AGGTAGAGGCGGTGAACATGCTTCCGGGGATTCTGATGCTTCATCCCCTCGATCAAATTGTAGCGATGGA
ATGATGGATGCATCCGGGCCACCATCAGGAGCGCGCAGGCGTAATTGTGCCGAGGGCGCTGCGGCAAATG
AAGCTCCATCCGAGCCACGGCCTGGAAAATCCGCCGCCGTTTCTTCCTTGGATTGTCTTTCATCTATAGT
TGAAAGAATTTCTACAGAAAGTCCAGCTGCCCCTGCTCTTCTTCTCGCTGATGTTCCATCCGAAAGCCCA
CCCCGGCGTCAAGAAGCAGCAGCGCCATCTGAAGGCGAATCTTCCGGAGATCCGACTCAATCACCGGACG
CCGCCCCGCAGTGCCCTGCGGGTGCGAACCCCAACCCGATAGCACAGGTGCTCGAGGGCAGAGGAAGTCT
TCTAACATGCGGTGACGTGGAGGAGAATCCCGGCCCTAGTACCGTGAGCAAGGGCGAGGAGCTGTTCACC
GGGGTGGTGCCCATCCTGGTCGAGCTGGACGGCGACGTAAACGGCCACAAGTTCAGCGTGTCCGGCGAGG
GCGAGGGCGATGCCACCTACGGCAAGCTGACCCTGAAGTTCATCTGCACCACCGGCAAGCTGCCCGTGCC
CTGGCCCACCCTCGTGACCACCCTGACCTACGGCGTGCAGTGCTTCAGCCGCTACCCCGACCACATGAAG
CAGCACGACTTCTTCAAGTCCGCCATGCCCGAAGGCTACGTCCAGGAGCGCACCATCTTCTTCAAGGACG
ACGGCAACTACAAGACCCGCGCCGAGGTGAAGTTCGAGGGCGACACCCTGGTGAACCGCATCGAGCTGAA
GGGCATCGACTTCAAGGAGGACGGCAACATCCTGGGGCACAAGCTGGAGTACAACTACAACAGCCACAAC
GTCTATATCATGGCCGACAAGCAGAAGAACGGCATCAAGGTGAACTTCAAGATCCGCCACAACATCGAGG
ACGGCAGCGTGCAGCTCGCCGACCACTACCAGCAGAACACCCCCATCGGCGACGGCCCCGTGCTGCTGCC
CGACAACCACTACCTGAGCACCCAGTCCGCCCTGAGCAAAGACCCCAACGAGAAGCGCGATCACATGGTC
CTGCTGGAGTTCGTGACCGCCGCCGGGATCACTCTCGGCATGGACGAGCTGTACAAGACCGGTTGACCGG
TTAGTAATGAGTTTAAACGGGGGAGGAAGACCGGTTGACCGGTTAGTAATGAGTTTAAACGGGGGAGGCT
AACTGAAACACGGAAGGAGACAATACCGGAAGGAACCCGCGCTATGACGGCAATAAAAAGACAGAATAAA
ACGCACGGGTGTTGGGTCGTTTGTTCATAAACGCGGGGTTCGGTCCCAGGGCTGGCACTCTGTCGATACC
CCACCGAGACCCCATTGGGGCCAATACGCCCGCGTTTCTTCCTTTTCCCCACCCCACCCCCCAAGTTCGG
GTGAAGGCCCAGGGCTCGCAGCCAACGTCGGGGCGGCAGGCCCTGCCATAGCAGATCTGCGAAATCGGAT
CCAGCTGAATCTAAGTGGATCTGCGATCGCTCCGGTGCCCGTCAGTGGGCAGAGCGCACATCGCCCACAG
TCCCCGAGAAGTTGGGGGGAGGGGTCGGCAATTGAACGGGTGCCTAGAGAAGGTGGCGCGGGGTAAACTG
GGAAAGTGATGTCGTGTACTGGCTCCGCCTTTTTCCCGAGGGTGGGGGAGAACCGTATATAAGTGCAGTA
GTCGCCGTGAACGTTCTTTTTCGCAACGGGTTTGCCGCCAGAACACAGCTGAAGCTTCGAGGGGCTCGCA
TCTCTCCTTCACGCGCCCGCCGCCCTACCTGAGGCCGCCATCCACGCCGGTTGAGTCGCGTTCTGCCGCC
TCCCGCCTGTGGTGCCTCCTGAACTGCGTCCGCCGTCTAGGTAAGTTTAAAGCTCAGGTCGAGACCGGGC
CTTTGTCCGGCGCTCCCTTGGAGCCTACCTAGACTCAGCCGGCTCTCCACGCTTTGCCTGACCCTGCTTG
CTCAACTCTACGTCTTTGTTTCGTTTTCTGTTCTGCGCCGTTACAGATCTAAGCTGTGACCGGCGCCTAC
TCTAGAGCCGCCATGTCTAGACTGGACAAGAGCAAAGTCATAAACTCTGCTCTGGAATTACTCAATGGAG
TCGGTATCGAAGGCCTGACGACAAGGAAACTCGCTCAAAAGCTGGGAGTTGAGCAGCCTACCCTGTACTG
GCACGTGAAGAACAAGCGGGCCCTGCTCGATGCCCTGCCAATCGAGATGCTGGACAGGCATCATACCCAC
TCCTGCCCCCTGGAAGGCGAGTCATGGCAAGACTTTCTGCGGAACAACGCCAAGTCATACCGCTGTGCTC
TCCTCTCACATCGCGACGGGGCTAAAGTGCATCTCGGCACCCGCCCAACAGAGAAACAGTACGAAACCCT
GGAAAATCAGCTCGCGTTCCTGTGTCAGCAAGGCTTCTCCCTGGAGAACGCACTGTACGCTCTGTCCGCC
GTGGGCCACTTTACACTGGGCTGCGTATTGGAGGAACAGGAGCATCAAGTAGCAAAAGAGGAAAGAGAGA
CACCTACCACCGATTCTATGCCCCCACTTCTGAAACAAGCAATTGAGCTGTTCGACCGGCAGGGAGCCGA
ACCTGCCTTCCTTTTCGGCCTGGAACTAATCATATGTGGCCTGGAGAAACAGCTAAAGTGCGAAAGCGGC
GGGCCGACCGACGCCCTTGACGATTTTGACTTAGACATGCTCCCAGCCGATGCCCTTGACGACTTTGACC
TTGATATGCTGCCTGCTGACGCTCTTGACGATTTTGACCTTGACATGCTCCCCGGGGAGGGCAGAGGAAG
TCTTCTAACATGCGGTGACGTGGAGGAGAATCCCGGCCCTATGACCGAGTACAAGCCCACGGTGCGCCTC
GCCACCCGCGACGACGTCCCCAGGGCCGTACGCACCCTCGCCGCCGCGTTCGCCGACTACCCCGCCACGC
GCCACACCGTCGATCCGGACCGCCACATCGAGCGGGTCACCGAGCTGCAAGAACTCTTCCTCACGCGCGT
CGGGCTCGACATCGGCAAGGTGTGGGTCGCGGACGACGGCGCCGCGGTGGCGGTCTGGACCACGCCGGAG
AGCGTCGAAGCGGGGGCGGTGTTCGCCGAGATCGGCCCGCGCATGGCCGAGTTGAGCGGTTCCCGGCTGG
CCGCGCAGCAACAGATGGAAGGCCTCCTGGCGCCGCACCGGCCCAAGGAGCCCGCGTGGTTCCTGGCCAC
CGTCGGCGTCTCGCCCGACCACCAGGGCAAGGGTCTGGGCAGCGCCGTCGTGCTCCCCGGAGTGGAGGCG
GCCGAGCGCGCCGGGGTGCCCGCCTTCCTGGAGACCTCCGCGCCCCGCAACCTCCCCTTCTACGAGCGGC
TCGGCTTCACCGTCACCGCCGACGTCGAGGTGCCCGAAGGACCGCGCACCTGGTGCATGACCCGCAAGCC
CGGTGCCTGAAATCAACCTCTGGATTACAAAATTTGTGGGTAAACTTGTTTATTGCAGCTTATAATGGTT
ACAAATAAAGCAATAGCATCACAAATTTCACAAATAAAGCATTTTTTTCACTGCATTCTAGTTGTGGTTT
GTCCAAACTCATCAATGTATCTTATCATGTCTGGAATTGACTCAAATGATGTCAATTAGTCTATCAGAAG
CTCATCTGGTCTCCCTTCCGGGGGACAAGACATCCCTGTTTAATATTTAAACAGCAGTGTTCCCAAACTG
GGTTCTTATATCCCTTGCTCTGGTCAACCAGGTTGCAGGGTTTCCTGTCCTCACAGGAACGAAGTCCCTA
AAGAAACAGTGGCAGCCAGGTTTAGCCCCGGAATTGACTGGATTCCTTTTTTAGGGCCCATTGGTATGGC
TTTTTCCCCGTATCCCCCCAGGTGTCTGCAGGCTCAAAGAGCAGCGAGAAGCGTTCAGAGGAAAGCGATC
CCGTGCCACCTTCCCCGTGCCCGGGCTGTCCCCGCACGCTGCCGGCTCGGGGATGCGGGGGGAGCGCCGG
ACCGGAGCGGAGCCCCGGGCGGCTCGCTGCTGCCCCCTAGCGGGGGAGGGACGTAATTACATCCCTGGGG
GCTTTGGGGGGGGGCTGTCCCTGATATCTATAACAAGAAAATATATATATAATAAGTTATCACGTAAGTA
GAACATGAAATAACAATATAATTATCGTATGAGTTAAATCTTAAAAGTCACGTAAAAGATAATCATGCGT
CATTTTGACTCACGCGGTCGTTATAGTTCAAAATCAGTGACACTTACCGCATTGACAAGCACGCCTCACG
GGAGCTCCAAGCGGCGACTGAGATGTCCTAAATGCACAGCGACGGATTCGCGCTATTTAGAAAGAGAGAG
CAATATTTCAAGAATGCATGCGTCAATTTTACGCAGACTATCTTTCTAGGGTTAATCTAGCTGCATCAGG
ATCATATCGTCGGGTCTTTTTTCCGGCTCAGTCATCGCCCAAGCTGGCGCTATCTGGGCATCGGGGAGGA
AGAAGCCCGTGCCTTTTCCCGCGAGGTTGAAGCGGCATGGAAAGAGTTTGCCGAGGATGACTGCTGCTGC
ATTGACGTTGAGCGAAAACGCACGTTTACCATGATGATTCGGGAAGGTGTGGCCATGCACGCCTTTAACG
GTGAACTGTTCGTTCAGGCCACCTGGGATACCAGTTCGTCGCGGCTTTTCCGGACACAGTTCCGGATGGT
CAGCCCGAAGCGCATCAGCAACCCGAACAATACCGGCGACAGCCGGAACTGCCGTGCCGGTGTGCAGATT
AATGACAGCGGTGCGGCGCTGGGATATTACGTCAGCGAGGACGGGTATCCTGGCTGGATGCCGCAGAAAT
GGACATGGATACCCCGTGAGTTACCCGGCGGGCGCGCTTGGCGTAATCATGGTCATAGCTGTTTCCTGTG
TGAAATTGTTATCCGCTCACAATTCCACACAACATACGAGCCGGAAGCATAAAGTGTAAAGCCTGGGGTG
CCTAATGAGTGAGCTAACTCACATTAATTGCGTTGCGCTCACTGCCCGCTTTCCAGTCGGGAAACCTGTC
GTGCCAGCTGCATTAATGAATCGGCCAACGCGCGGGGAGAGGCGGTTTGCGTATTGGGCGCTCTTCCGCT
TCCTCGCTCACTGACTCGCTGCGCTCGGTCGTTCGGCTGCGGCGAGCGGTATCAGCTCACTCAAAGGCGG
TAATACGGTTATCCACAGAATCAGGGGATAACGCAGGAAAGAACATGTGAGCAAAAGGCCAGCAAAAGGC
CAGGAACCGTAAAAAGGCCGCGTTGCTGGCGTTTTTCCATAGGCTCCGCCCCCCTGACGAGCATCACAAA
AATCGACGCTCAAGTCAGAGGTGGCGAAACCCGACAGGACTATAAAGATACCAGGCGTTTCCCCCTGGAA
GCTCCCTCGTGCGCTCTCCTGTTCCGACCCTGCCGCTTACCGGATACCTGTCCGCCTTTCTCCCTTCGGG
AAGCGTGGCGCTTTCTCATAGCTCACGCTGTAGGTATCTCAGTTCGGTGTAGGTCGTTCGCTCCAAGCTG
GGCTGTGTGCACGAACCCCCCGTTCAGCCCGACCGCTGCGCCTTATCCGGTAACTATCGTCTTGAGTCCA
ACCCGGTAAGACACGACTTATCGCCACTGGCAGCAGCCACTGGTAACAGGATTAGCAGAGCGAGGTATGT
AGGCGGTGCTACAGAGTTCTTGAAGTGGTGGCCTAACTACGGCTACACTAGAAGAACAGTATTTGGTATC
TGCGCTCTGCTGAAGCCAGTTACCTTCGGAAAAAGAGTTGGTAGCTCTTGATCCGGCAAACAAACCACCG
CTGGTAGCGGTGGTTTTTTTGTTTGCAAGCAGCAGATTACGCGCAGAAAAAAAGGATCTCAAGAAGATCC
TTTGATCTTTTCTACGGGGTCTGACGCTCAGTGGAACGAAAACTCACGTTAAGGGATTTTGGTCATGAGA
TTATCAAAAAGGATCTTCACCTAGATCCTTTTAAATTAAAAATGAAGTTTTAAATCAATCTAAAGTATAT
ATGAGTAAACTTGGTCTGACAGTTACCAATGCTTAATCAGTGAGGCACCTATCTCAGCGATCTGTCTATT
TCGTTCATCCATAGTTGCCTGACTCCCCGTCGTGTAGATAACTACGATACGGGAGGGCTTACCATCTGGC
CCCAGTGCTGCAATGATACCGCGAGACCCACGCTCACCGGCTCCAGATTTATCAGCAATAAACCAGCCAG
CCGGAAGGGCCGAGCGCAGAAGTGGTCCTGCAACTTTATCCGCCTCCATCCAGTCTATTAATTGTTGCCG
GGAAGCTAGAGTAAGTAGTTCGCCAGTTAATAGTTTGCGCAACGTTGTTGCCATTGCTACAGGCATCGTG
GTGTCACGCTCGTCGTTTGGTATGGCTTCATTCAGCTCCGGTTCCCAACGATCAAGGCGAGTTACATGAT
CCCCCATGTTGTGCAAAAAAGCGGTTAGCTCCTTCGGTCCTCCGATCGTTGTCAGAAGTAAGTTGGCCGC
AGTGTTATCACTCATGGTTATGGCAGCACTGCATAATTCTCTTACTGTCATGCCATCCGTAAGATGCTTT
TCTGTGACTGGTGAGTACTCAACCAAGTCATTCTGAGAATAGTGTATGCGGCGACCGAGTTGCTCTTGCC
CGGCGTCAATACGGGATAATACCGCGCCACATAGCAGAACTTTAAAAGTGCTCATCATTGGAAAACGTTC
TTCGGGGCGAAAACTCTCAAGGATCTTACCGCTGTTGAGATCCAGTTCGATGTAACCCACTCGTGCACCC
AACTGATCTTCAGCATCTTTTACTTTCACCAGCGTTTCTGGGTGAGCAAAAACAGGAAGGCAAAATGCCG
CAAAAAAGGGAATAAGGGCGACACGGAAATGTTGAATACTCATACTCTTCCTTTTTCAATATTATTGAAG
CATTTATCAGGGTTATTGTCTCATGAGCGGATACATATTTGAATGTATTTAGAAAAATAAACAAATAGGG
GTTCCGCGCACATTTCCCCGAAAAGTGCCACCTAAATTGTAAGCGTTAATATTTTGTTAAAATTCGCGTT
AAATTTTTGTTAAATCAGCTCATTTTTTAACCAATAGGCCGAAATCGGCAAAATCCCTTATAAATCAAAA
GAATAGACCGAGATAGGGT
[37 nt withheld, positions 8910-8946]
AAAGAACGTGGACTCCAACGTCAAAGG
[49 nt withheld, positions 8974-9022]
T
[91 nt withheld, positions 9024-9114]
G
[124 nt withheld, positions 9116-9239]
CCCATTCGCCATTCAGGCTGCGCAACTGTTGGGAAGGGCGATCGGTGCGGGCCTCTTCGCTATTACGCCA
GCTGGCGAAAGGGGGATGTGCTGCAAGGCGATTAAGTTGGGTAACGCCAGGGTTTTCCCAGTCACGACGT
T
